>Addgene plasmid #22465 | pCSegfpcherry | depositor full sequence | sequence record 10323 | Author sequence
CGCCATTCTGCCTGGGGACGTCGGAGCAAGCTTGATTTAGGTGACACTATAGAATACAAGCTACTTGTTC
TTTTTGCAGGATCCCATCGATTCGAATTCAAGGATCAACAAGTTTGTACAAAAAAGCAGGCTGGGCCACC
ATGGTGAGCAAGGGCGAGGAGCTGTTCACCGGGGTGGTGCCCATCCTGGTCGAGCTGGACGGCGACGTAA
ACGGCCACAAGTTCAGCGTGTCCGGCGAGGGCGAGGGCGATGCCACCTACGGCAAGCTGACCCTGAAGTT
CATCTGCACCACCGGCAAGCTGCCCGTGCCCTGGCCCACCCTCGTGACCACCCTGACCTACGGCGTGCAG
TGCTTCAGCCGCTACCCCGACCACATGAAGCAGCACGACTTCTTCAAGTCCGCCATGCCCGAAGGCTACG
TCCAGGAGCGCACCATCTTCTTCAAGGACGACGGCAACTACAAGACCCGCGCCGAGGTGAAGTTCGAGGG
CGACACCCTGGTGAACCGCATCGAGCTGAAGGGCATCGACTTCAAGGAGGACGGCAACATCCTGGGGCAC
AAGCTGGAGTACAACTACAACAGCCACAACGTCTATATCATGGCCGACAAGCAGAAGAACGGCATCAAGG
TGAACTTCAAGATCCGCCACAACATCGAGGACGGCAGCGTGCAGCTCGCCGACCACTACCAGCAGAACAC
CCCCATCGGCGACGGCCCCGTGCTGCTGCCCGACAACCACTACCTGAGCACCCAGTCCGCCCTGAGCAAA
GACCCCAACGAGAAGCGCGATCACATGGTCCTGCTGGAGTTCGTGACCGCCGCCGGGATCACTCTCGGCA
TGGACGAGCTGTACAAGTCCGGACTCAGATCTCGAGCTCAAGCTTCGAATTCTGCAGTCGACGGTACCGC
GGGCCCGGGATCCACCGGATCTAGACACCCAGCTTTCTTGTACAAAGTGGACATGGTGAGCAAGGGCGAG
GAGGACAACATGGCCATCATCAAGGAGTTCATGCGCTTCAAGGTGCACATGGAGGGCTCCGTGAACGGCC
ACGAGTTCGAGATCGAGGGCGAGGGCGAGGGCCGCCCCTACGAGGGCACCCAGACCGCCAAGCTGAAGGT
GACCAAGGGCGGCCCCCTGCCCTTCGCCTGGGACATCCTGTCCCCTCAGTTCATGTACGGCTCCAAGGCC
TACGTGAAGCACCCCGCCGACATCCCCGACTACTTGAAGCTGTCCTTCCCCGAGGGCTTCAAGTGGGAGC
GCGTGATGAACTTCGAGGACGGCGGCGTGGTGACCGTGACCCAGGACTCCTCCCTGCAGGACGGCGAGTT
CATCTACAAGGTGAAGCTGCGCGGCACCAACTTCCCCTCCGACGGCCCCGTAATGCAGAAGAAGACCATG
GGCTGGGAGGCCTCCTCCGAGCGGATGTACCCCGAGGACGGCGCCCTGAAGGGCGAGATCAAGCAGAGGC
TGAAGCTGAAGGACGGCGGCCACTACGACGCCGAGGTCAAGACCACCTACAAGGCCAAGAAGCCCGTGCA
GCTGCCCGGCGCCTACAACGTCAACATCAAGCTGGACATCACCTCCCACAACGAGGACTACACCATCGTG
GAACAGTACGAGCGCGCCGAGGGCCGCCACTCCACCGGCGGCATGGACGAGCTGTACAAGAGATCTCGAA
TCACAAGTTTGTACAAAAAAGCTGAACGAGAAACGTGACCAACTTTATTATACATAGTTGCACTCGAGCC
TCTAGAACTATAGTGAGTCGTATTACGTAGATCCAGACATGATAAGATACATTGATGAGTTTGGACAAAC
CACAACTAGAATGCAGTGAAAAAAATGCTTTATTTGTGAAATTTGTGATGCTATTGCTTTATTTGTAACC
ATTATAAGCTGCAATAAACAAGTTAACAACAACAATTGCATTCATTTTATGTTTCAGGTTCAGGGGGAGG
TGTGGGAGGTTTTTTAATTCGCGGCCGCGGCGCCAATGCATTGGGCCCGGTACCCAGCTTTTGTTCCCTT
TAGTGAGGGTTAATTGCGCGCTTGGCGTAATCATGGTCATAGCTGTTTCCTGTGTGAAATTGTTATCCGC
TCACAATTCCACACAACATACGAGCCGGAAGCATAAAGTGTAAAGCCTGGGGTGCCTAATGAGTGAGCTA
ACTCACATTAATTGCGTTGCGCTCACTGCCCGCTTTCCAGTCGGGAAACCTGTCGTGCCAGCTGCATTAA
TGAATCGGCCAACGCGCGGGGAGAGGCGGTTTGCGTATTGGGCGCTCTTCCGCTTCCTCGCTCACTGACT
CGCTGCGCTCGGTCGTTCGGCTGCGGCGAGCGGTATCAGCTCACTCAAAGGCGGTAATACGGTTATCCAC
AGAATCAGGGGATAACGCAGGAAAGAACATGTGAGCAAAAGGCCAGCAAAAGGCCAGGAACCGTAAAAAG
GCCGCGTTGCTGGCGTTTTTCCATAGGCTCCGCCCCCCTGACGAGCATCACAAAAATCGACGCTCAAGTC
AGAGGTGGCGAAACCCGACAGGACTATAAAGATACCAGGCGTTTCCCCCTGGAAGCTCCCTCGTGCGCTC
TCCTGTTCCGACCCTGCCGCTTACCGGATACCTGTCCGCCTTTCTCCCTTCGGGAAGCGTGGCGCTTTCT
CATAGCTCACGCTGTAGGTATCTCAGTTCGGTGTAGGTCGTTCGCTCCAAGCTGGGCTGTGTGCACGAAC
CCCCCGTTCAGCCCGACCGCTGCGCCTTATCCGGTAACTATCGTCTTGAGTCCAACCCGGTAAGACACGA
CTTATCGCCACTGGCAGCAGCCACTGGTAACAGGATTAGCAGAGCGAGGTATGTAGGCGGTGCTACAGAG
TTCTTGAAGTGGTGGCCTAACTACGGCTACACTAGAAGGACAGTATTTGGTATCTGCGCTCTGCTGAAGC
CAGTTACCTTCGGAAAAAGAGTTGGTAGCTCTTGATCCGGCAAACAAACCACCGCTGGTAGCGGTGGTTT
TTTTGTTTGCAAGCAGCAGATTACGCGCAGAAAAAAAGGATCTCAAGAAGATCCTTTGATCTTTTCTACG
GGGTCTGACGCTCAGTGGAACGAAAACTCACGTTAAGGGATTTTGGTCATGAGATTATCAAAAAGGATCT
TCACCTAGATCCTTTTAAATTAAAAATGAAGTTTTAAATCAATCTAAAGTATATATGAGTAAACTTGGTC
TGACAGTTACCAATGCTTAATCAGTGAGGCACCTATCTCAGCGATCTGTCTATTTCGTTCATCCATAGTT
GCCTGACTCCCCGTCGTGTAGATAACTACGATACGGGAGGGCTTACCATCTGGCCCCAGTGCTGCAATGA
TACCGCGAGACCCACGCTCACCGGCTCCAGATTTATCAGCAATAAACCAGCCAGCCGGAAGGGCCGAGCG
CAGAAGTGGTCCTGCAACTTTATCCGCCTCCATCCAGTCTATTAATTGTTGCCGGGAAGCTAGAGTAAGT
AGTTCGCCAGTTAATAGTTTGCGCAACGTTGTTGCCATTGCTACAGGCATCGTGGTGTCACGCTCGTCGT
TTGGTATGGCTTCATTCAGCTCCGGTTCCCAACGATCAAGGCGAGTTACATGATCCCCCATGTTGTGCAA
AAAAGCGGTTAGCTCCTTCGGTCCTCCGATCGTTGTCAGAAGTAAGTTGGCCGCAGTGTTATCACTCATG
GTTATGGCAGCACTGCATAATTCTCTTACTGTCATGCCATCCGTAAGATGCTTTTCTGTGACTGGTGAGT
ACTCAACCAAGTCATTCTGAGAATAGTGTATGCGGCGACCGAGTTGCTCTTGCCCGGCGTCAATACGGGA
TAATACCGCGCCACATAGCAGAACTTTAAAAGTGCTCATCATTGGAAAACGTTCTTCGGGGCGAAAACTC
TCAAGGATCTTACCGCTGTTGAGATCCAGTTCGATGTAACCCACTCGTGCACCCAACTGATCTTCAGCAT
CTTTTACTTTCACCAGCGTTTCTGGGTGAGCAAAAACAGGAAGGCAAAATGCCGCAAAAAAGGGAATAAG
GGCGACACGGAAATGTTGAATACTCATACTCTTCCTTTTTCAATATTATTGAAGCATTTATCAGGGTTAT
TGTCTCATGAGCGGATACATATTTGAATGTATTTAGAAAAATAAACAAATAGGGGTTCCGCGCACATTTC
CCCGAAAAGTGCCACCTAAATTGTAAGCGTTAATATTTTGTTAAAATTCGCGTTAAATTTTTGTTAAATC
AGCTCATTTTTTAACCAATAGGCCGAAATCGGCAAAATCCCTTATAAATCAAAAGAATAGACCGAGATAG
GGT
[37 nt withheld, positions 4344-4380]
AAAGAACGTGGACTCCAACGTCAAAGG
[49 nt withheld, positions 4408-4456]
T
[91 nt withheld, positions 4458-4548]
G
[124 nt withheld, positions 4550-4673]
CCCATTCGCCATTCAGGCTGCGCAACTGTTGGGAAGGGCGATCGGTGCGGGCCTCTTCGCTATTACGCCA
GTCGACCATAGCCAATTCAATATGGCGTATATGGACTCATGCCAATTCAATATGGTGGATCTGGACCTGT
GCCAATTCAATATGGCGTATATGGACTCGTGCCAATTCAATATGGTGGATCTGGACCCCAGCCAATTCAA
TATGGCGGACTTGGCACCATGCCAATTCAATATGGCGGACTTGGCACTGTGCCAACTGGGGAGGGGTCTA
CTTGGCACGGTGCCAAGTTTGAGGAGGGGTCTTGGCCCTGTGCCAAGTCCGCCATATTGAATTGGCATGG
TGCCAATAATGGCGGCCATATTGGCTATATGCCAGGATCAATATATAGGCAATATCCAATATGGCCCTAT
GCCAATATGGCTATTGGCCAGGTTCAATACTATGTATTGGCCCTATGCCATATAGTATTCCATATATGGG
TTTTCCTATTGACGTAGATAGCCCCTCCCAATGGGCGGTCCCATATACCATATATGGGGCTTCCTAATAC
CGCCCATAGCCACTCCCCCATTGACGTCAATGGTCTCTATATATGGTCTTTCCTATTGACGTCATATGGG
CGGTCCTATTGACGTATATGGCGCCTCCCCCATTGACGTCAATTACGGTAAATGGCCCGCCTGGCTCAAT
GCCCATTGACGTCAATAGGACCACCCACCATTGACGTCAATGGGATGGCTCATTGCCCATTCATATCCGT
TCTCACGCCCCCTATTGACGTCAATGACGGTAAATGGCCCACTTGGCAGTACATCAATATCTATTAATAG
TAACTTGGCAAGTACATTACTATTGGAAGGACGCCAGGGTACATTGGCAGTACTCCCATTGACGTCAATG
GCGGTAAATGGCCCGCGATGGCTGCCAAGTACATCCCCATTGACGTCAATGGGGAGGGGCAATGACGCAA
ATGGGCGTTCCATTGACGTAAATGGGCGGTAGGCGTGCCTAATGGGAGGTCTATATAAGCAATGCTCGTT
TAGGGAAC
Features (pLannotate 1.2.2; 21 found; start..end, strand, type, name):
     35..53      +  promoter       SP6 promoter: promoter for bacteriophage SP6 RNA polymerase
    108..132     +  protein_bind   attB1: mutant version of attB; recombination site for the Gateway® BP reaction BP Clonase™
    141..857     +  CDS            EGFP: EGFP is a basic (constitutively fluorescent) green fluorescent protein published in 1996, derived from Aequorea victoria. It is reported to be a rapidly-maturing weak dimer with moderate acid sensitivity.
    858..923     +  misc_feature   MCS: multiple cloning site
    940..960     -  protein_bind   attB2: mutant version of attB; core recombination site for the Gateway® BP reaction BP Clonase™
    963..1670    +  CDS            mCherry: mCherry is a basic (constitutively fluorescent) red fluorescent protein published in 2004, derived from Discosoma sp.. It is reported to be a very rapidly-maturing monomer with low acid sensitivity.
   1684..1702    +  protein_bind   attB1 (fragment): mutant version of attB; core recombination site for the Gateway® BP reaction BP Clonase™
   1720..1740    -  protein_bind   attB3: mutant version of attB; core recombination site for the Gateway® BP reaction BP Clonase™
   1758..1775    -  promoter       T7 promoter (fragment): promoter for bacteriophage T7 RNA polymerase
   1780..1914    -  polyA_signal   SV40 poly(A) signal: SV40 polyadenylation signal
   2027..2045    -  promoter       T3 promoter: promoter for bacteriophage T3 RNA polymerase
   2090..2106    -  protein_bind   lac operator: The lac repressor binds to the lac operator to inhibit transcription in E. coli. This inhibition can be relieved by adding lactose or isopropyl-β-D-thiogalactopyranoside (IPTG). lac repressor encoded by lacI
   2114..2144    -  promoter       lac promoter: promoter for the E. coli lac operon
   2159..2180    -  protein_bind   CAP binding site: CAP binding activates transcription in the presence of cAMP. E. coli catabolite activator protein
   2193..2285    -  CDS            lacI (fragment): lac repressor; lacI; The lac repressor binds to the lac operator to inhibit transcription in E. coli. This inhibition can be relieved by adding lactose or isopropyl-β-D-thiogalactopyranoside (IPTG).
   2468..3056    -  rep_origin     ori: high-copy-number ColE1/pMB1/pBR322/pUC origin of replication
   3227..4087    -  CDS            AmpR: β-lactamase; bla; confers resistance to ampicillin, carbenicillin, and related antibiotics
   4088..4192    -  promoter       AmpR promoter: bla
   4245..4673    -  rep_origin     f1 ori (sequence partly withheld): f1 bacteriophage origin of replication; arrow indicates direction of (+) strand synthesis
   4678..4744    -  CDS            lacZα (fragment): LacZα fragment of β-galactosidase; lacZ fragment
   4747..5731    +  promoter       CMV IE94 promoter: enhancer/promoter region of simian cytomegalovirus major immediate early transcription unit IE94
