[The description below was written by a language model from this plasmid's Addgene catalogue record and pLannotate feature annotations shown in this document.]
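Description:
pCSegfpcherry is a pCS2+-derived expression clone, catalogued as an injection construct and built as part of a set of Gateway-compatible vectors for studying gene function in zebrafish. According to the depositor, it was assembled in a multisite Gateway reaction combining an EGFP entry clone, an mCherry 3′ entry clone and the pCSDest2 destination vector, although the catalogue lists the cloning method as restriction enzyme. The plasmid is about 5.7 kb. It is propagated in E. coli through a high-copy ColE1/pUC-type origin with ampicillin selection (AmpR under its own bla promoter). It also carries an f1 phage origin and remnants of the lac region (lac promoter and operator, lacZα and lacI fragments) inherited from the backbone.

The payload is an EGFP coding sequence lacking its stop codon, fused in frame to a C-terminal mCherry tag. The two fluorescent proteins are separated by a short multiple cloning site remnant and the attB2 recombination scar, while attB1 lies upstream of EGFP and attB3 downstream of mCherry. Expression is driven by the simian CMV IE94 enhancer/promoter, which spans the end of the circular map and reads into the cassette, and transcripts are terminated by the SV40 polyadenylation signal. An SP6 promoter sits between the CMV promoter and attB1, so capped sense mRNA can be transcribed in vitro for embryo injection. Alternatively, the plasmid itself can be delivered for CMV-driven expression. T3 and partial T7 promoters flank the 3′ end in the opposite orientation. The construct demonstrates in-frame C-terminal tagging with the multisite system, and the green–red fusion could plausibly serve as a dual-colour control, though the record does not state a specific use.
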