Addgene plasmid #22465: pCSegfpcherry
Depositing lab: Nathan Lawson. Depositing organization: University of Massachusetts, Worcester. Publication: Gateway compatible vectors for analysis of gene function in the zebrafish. Villefranc JA, Amigo J, Lawson ND. Dev Dyn. 2007 Nov . 236(11):3077-87. 10.1002/dvdy.21354 PubMed 17948311.
Backbone
  Vector backbone: pCS2+
  Backbone size w/o insert (bp): 5000
  Vector type: Injection construct
Growth in bacteria
  Bacterial resistance: Ampicillin, 100 μg/mL
  Growth temperature: 37°C
  Growth strain: DH5alpha
  Copy number: Unknown
Gene/Insert
  Gene/Insert name: EGFP-mCherry
  Insert size (bp): 1500
  Cloning method: Restriction Enzyme
  Sequencing primers: 5′ EGFP-C, CMV-F, SP6
Terms and licenses: Academic/Nonprofit Terms; Industry Terms: Not Available to Industry
Depositor comments: pEntregfp3, p3Emcherry, and pCSDest2 were combined in a multisite reaction to create an expression clone where egfp (minus stop codon) is fused in frame with a C terminal mcherry tag
How to cite: pCSegfpcherry was a gift from Nathan Lawson (Addgene plasmid # 22465 ; http://n2t.net/addgene:22465 ; RRID:Addgene_22465)
