>Addgene plasmid #22465 | pCSegfpcherry | addgene partial sequence | sequence record 28652 | 22465 with EGFP-C
GAGAGCTGTACAAGTCCGGACTCAGATCTCGAGCTCAAGCTTCGAATTCTGCAGTCGACGGTACCGCGGG
CCCGGGATCCACCGGATCTAGACACCCAGCTTTCTTGTACAAAGTGGACATGGTGAGCAAGGGCGAGGAG
GACAACATGGCCATCATCAAGGAGTTCATGCGCTTCAAGGTGCACATGGAGGGCTCCGTGAACGGCCGCG
AGTTCGAGATCGAGGGCGAGGGCGAGGGCCGCCCCTACGAGGGCACCCAGACCGCCAAGCTGAAGGTGAC
CAAGGGCGGCCCCCTGCCCTTCGCCTGGGACATCCTGTCCCCTCAGTTCATGTACGGCTCCAAGGCCTAC
GTGAAGCACCCCGCCGACATCCCCGACTACTTGAAGCTGTCCTTCCCCGAGGGCTTCAAGTGGGAGCGCG
TGATGAACTTCGAGGACGGCGGCGTGGTGACCGTGACCCAGGACTCCTCCCTGCAGGACGGCGAGTTCAT
CTACAAGGTGAAGCTGCGCGGCACCAACTTCCCCTCCGACGGCCCCGTAATGCAGAAGAAGACCATGGGC
TGGGAGGCCTCCTCCGAGCGGATGTACCCCGAGGACGGCGCCCTGAAGGGCGAGATCAAGCAGAGGCTGA
AGCTGAAGGACGGCGGCCACTACGACGCCGAGGTCAAGACCACCTACAAGGCCAAGAAGCCCGTGCAGTC
CGGC
